Addgene plasmid #245306: pET-HRas-1-167-WT
Purpose: Expresses G-domain of human HRas (residues 1-167 wild type) in E. coli
Depositing lab: Titus Boggon. Depositing organization: Yale University. Publication: Michaelis-Menten kinetics of RasGAP proteins by a rapid fluorescence-based assay. Paul ME, Vish KJ, Boggon TJ. Methods. 2025 Dec;244:108-117. doi: 10.1016/j.ymeth.2025.09.003. Epub 2025 Sep 8. PubMed 40930400.
Backbone
  Vector backbone: pET
  Backbone size w/o insert (bp): 5403
  Total vector size (bp): 5815
  Modifications to backbone: added TEV cleavage site
  Vector type: Bacterial Expression
Growth in bacteria
  Bacterial resistance: Kanamycin, 50 μg/mL
  Growth temperature: 37°C
  Growth strain: DH5alpha
  Copy number: Low Copy
Gene/Insert
  Gene/Insert name: HRas (alt names: HRAS; GTPase HRas; H-Ras)
  Species: H. sapiens (human)
  Insert size (bp): 501
  Mutation: deleted amino acids 168-189
  GenBank ID: NM_005343.4
  Entrez Gene: HRAS (a.k.a. C-BAS/HAS, C-H-RAS, C-HA-RAS1, CTLO, H-RASIDX, HAMSV, HRAS1, RASH1, p21ras)
  Promoter: T7lac
  Tag / fusion protein: 6His (N terminal on backbone)
  Cloning method: Restriction Enzyme; 5′ cloning site BamHI (not destroyed); 3′ cloning site XhoI (not destroyed)
  Sequencing primers: 5′ T7; 3′ T7 terminal
Terms and licenses: Academic/Nonprofit Terms; Industry Terms: Not Available to Industry
How to cite: pET-HRas-1-167-WT was a gift from Titus Boggon (Addgene plasmid # 245306 ; http://n2t.net/addgene:245306 ; RRID:Addgene_245306)
