[The description below was written by a language model from this plasmid's Addgene catalogue record and pLannotate feature annotations shown in this document.]
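Description:
pET-HRas-1-167-WT is a pET-family bacterial expression plasmid (5,815 bp) for producing the G-domain of human HRas in E. coli. It replicates from a ColE1/pBR322-type origin accompanied by the bom mobility region and the rop gene, which holds copy number down, consistent with the low-copy designation in the record. Selection is by kanamycin through an aminoglycoside phosphotransferase gene. An f1 phage origin is also present, and the annotation picks up short tetracycline-resistance fragments and a CAP binding site that are remnants of the pBR322-derived backbone rather than functional elements.

The insert is a 501 bp wild-type HRAS coding segment covering residues 1–167, with the C-terminal residues 168–189 deleted. It was cloned between BamHI and XhoI sites, both retained. Expression is driven by a T7lac arrangement: a T7 promoter immediately followed by a lac operator and a T7 gene 10 ribosome binding site, with a plasmid-borne lacI gene supplying repressor. Transcription therefore needs a host providing T7 RNA polymerase and is induced with IPTG, and it ends at the T7 terminator.

The catalogue lists an N-terminal 6His tag from the backbone, and a TEV protease site added to the backbone lies just upstream of HRas, allowing tag removal after affinity purification. The feature table does not separately annotate this N-terminal His tag. It does detect a His-tag fragment and a T7 gene 10B-like fragment downstream of the insert, typical of pET backbones; whether these are translated depends on an insert stop codon, which the record does not state. The associated publication concerns a fluorescence-based kinetic assay of RasGAP proteins, suggesting the purified GTPase serves as a substrate in such assays.
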