Features (pLannotate 1.2.2; 20 found; start..end, strand, type, name):
      1..589     +  rep_origin     ori: high-copy-number ColE1/pMB1/pBR322/pUC origin of replication
    775..914     -  misc_feature   bom: basis of mobility region from pBR322
   1016..1207    -  CDS            rop: Rop protein, which maintains plasmids at low copy number; rop
   1224..1604    +  CDS            YPB1_ECOLX: Protein predicted: Swiss-Prot protein existence level 4. From Escherichia coli.
   1676..1967    -  CDS            TcR (fragment): tetracycline efflux protein; tet; confers resistance to tetracycline
   1982..2003    -  protein_bind   CAP binding site: CAP binding activates transcription in the presence of cAMP. E. coli catabolite activator protein
   2016..3098    -  CDS            lacI: lac repressor; lacI; The lac repressor binds to the lac operator to inhibit transcription in E. coli. This inhibition can be relieved by adding lactose or isopropyl-β-D-thiogalactopyranoside (IPTG).
   3099..3176    -  promoter       lacI promoter: lacI
   3184..3463    -  CDS            TcR (fragment): tetracycline efflux protein; tet; confers resistance to tetracycline
   3489..3507    +  promoter       T7 promoter: promoter for bacteriophage T7 RNA polymerase
   3508..3532    +  protein_bind   lac operator: The lac repressor binds to the lac operator to inhibit transcription in E. coli. This inhibition can be relieved by adding lactose or isopropyl-β-D-thiogalactopyranoside (IPTG). lac repressor encoded by lacI
   3547..3564    +  RBS            RBS (fragment): efficient ribosome binding site from bacteriophage T7 gene 10 (Olins and Rangwala, 1989)
   3614..3633    +  CDS            TEV site (fragment): tobacco etch virus (TEV) protease recognition and cleavage site
   3638..4138    +  CDS            H-Ras (fragment) (sequence partly withheld): human small GTPase proto-oncoprotein
   4148..4171    +  CDS            9xHis (fragment): 9xHis affinity tag
   4197..4240    +  CDS            SET1 (fragment): solubility-enhancement tag derived from T7 phage gene 10B
   4248..4295    +  terminator     T7 terminator: transcription terminator for bacteriophage T7 RNA polymerase
   4332..4760    +  rep_origin     f1 ori (sequence partly withheld): f1 bacteriophage origin of replication; arrow indicates direction of (+) strand synthesis
   4813..4870    +  promoter       AmpR promoter (fragment): bla
   4879..5694    -  CDS            KanR: aminoglycoside phosphotransferase; aph(3')-Ia; confers resistance to kanamycin in bacteria or G418 (Geneticin®) in eukaryotes
>Addgene plasmid #245306 | pET-HRas-1-167-WT | addgene full sequence | sequence record 486460 | Addgene NGS Result
TTGAGATCCTTTTTTTCTGCGCGTAATCTGCTGCTTGCAAACAAAAAAACCACCGCTACCAGCGGTGGTT
TGTTTGCCGGATCAAGAGCTACCAACTCTTTTTCCGAAGGTAACTGGCTTCAGCAGAGCGCAGATACCAA
ATACTGTCCTTCTAGTGTAGCCGTAGTTAGGCCACCACTTCAAGAACTCTGTAGCACCGCCTACATACCT
CGCTCTGCTAATCCTGTTACCAGTGGCTGCTGCCAGTGGCGATAAGTCGTGTCTTACCGGGTTGGACTCA
AGACGATAGTTACCGGATAAGGCGCAGCGGTCGGGCTGAACGGGGGGTTCGTGCACACAGCCCAGCTTGG
AGCGAACGACCTACACCGAACTGAGATACCTACAGCGTGAGCTATGAGAAAGCGCCACGCTTCCCGAAGG
GAGAAAGGCGGACAGGTATCCGGTAAGCGGCAGGGTCGGAACAGGAGAGCGCACGAGGGAGCTTCCAGGG
GGAAACGCCTGGTATCTTTATAGTCCTGTCGGGTTTCGCCACCTCTGACTTGAGCGTCGATTTTTGTGAT
GCTCGTCAGGGGGGCGGAGCCTATGGAAAAACGCCAGCAACGCGGCCTTTTTACGGTTCCTGGCCTTTTG
CTGGCCTTTTGCTCACATGTTCTTTCCTGCGTTATCCCCTGATTCTGTGGATAACCGTATTACCGCCTTT
GAGTGAGCTGATACCGCTCGCCGCAGCCGAACGACCGAGCGCAGCGAGTCAGTGAGCGAGGAAGCGGAAG
AGCGCCTGATGCGGTATTTTCTCCTTACGCATCTGTGCGGTATTTCACACCGCAATGGTGCACTCTCAGT
ACAATCTGCTCTGATGCCGCATAGTTAAGCCAGTATACACTCCGCTATCGCTACGTGACTGGGTCATGGC
TGCGCCCCGACACCCGCCAACACCCGCTGACGCGCCCTGACGGGCTTGTCTGCTCCCGGCATCCGCTTAC
AGACAAGCTGTGACCGTCTCCGGGAGCTGCATGTGTCAGAGGTTTTCACCGTCATCACCGAAACGCGCGA
GGCAGCTGCGGTAAAGCTCATCAGCGTGGTCGTGAAGCGATTCACAGATGTCTGCCTGTTCATCCGCGTC
CAGCTCGTTGAGTTTCTCCAGAAGCGTTAATGTCTGGCTTCTGATAAAGCGGGCCATGTTAAGGGCGGTT
TTTTCCTGTTTGGTCACTGATGCCTCCGTGTAAGGGGGATTTCTGTTCATGGGGGTAATGATACCGATGA
AACGAGAGAGGATGCTCACGATACGGGTTACTGATGATGAACATGCCCGGTTACTGGAACGTTGTGAGGG
TAAACAACTGGCGGTATGGATGCGGCGGGACCAGAGAAAAATCACTCAGGGTCAATGCCAGCGCTTCGTT
AATACAGATGTAGGTGTTCCACAGGGTAGCCAGCAGCATCCTGCGATGCAGATCCGGAACATAATGGTGC
AGGGCGCTGACTTCCGCGTTTCCAGACTTTACGAAACACGGAAACCGAAGACCATTCATGTTGTTGCTCA
GGTCGCAGACGTTTTGCAGCAGCAGTCGCTTCACGTTCGCTCGCGTATCGGTGATTCATTCTGCTAACCA
GTAAGGCAACCCCGCCAGCCTAGCCGGGTCCTCAACGACAGGAGCACGATCATGCGCACCCGTGGGGCCG
CCATGCCGGCGATAATGGCCTGCTTCTCGCCGAAACGTTTGGTGGCGGGACCAGTGACGAAGGCTTGAGC
GAGGGCGTGCAAGATTCCGAATACCGCAAGCGACAGGCCGATCATCGTCGCGCTCCAGCGAAAGCGGTCC
TCGCCGAAAATGACCCAGAGCGCTGCCGGCACCTGTCCTACGAGTTGCATGATAAAGAAGACAGTCATAA
GTGCGGCGACGATAGTCATGCCCCGCGCCCACCGGAAGGAGCTGACTGGGTTGAAGGCTCTCAAGGGCAT
CGGTCGAGATCCCGGTGCCTAATGAGTGAGCTAACTTACATTAATTGCGTTGCGCTCACTGCCCGCTTTC
CAGTCGGGAAACCTGTCGTGCCAGCTGCATTAATGAATCGGCCAACGCGCGGGGAGAGGCGGTTTGCGTA
TTGGGCGCCAGGGTGGTTTTTCTTTTCACCAGTGAGACGGGCAACAGCTGATTGCCCTTCACCGCCTGGC
CCTGAGAGAGTTGCAGCAAGCGGTCCACGCTGGTTTGCCCCAGCAGGCGAAAATCCTGTTTGATGGTGGT
TAACGGCGGGATATAACATGAGCTGTCTTCGGTATCGTCGTATCCCACTACCGAGATGTCCGCACCAACG
CGCAGCCCGGACTCGGTAATGGCGCGCATTGCGCCCAGCGCCATCTGATCGTTGGCAACCAGCATCGCAG
TGGGAACGATGCCCTCATTCAGCATTTGCATGGTTTGTTGAAAACCGGACATGGCACTCCAGTCGCCTTC
CCGTTCCGCTATCGGCTGAATTTGATTGCGAGTGAGATATTTATGCCAGCCAGCCAGACGCAGACGCGCC
GAGACAGAACTTAATGGGCCCGCTAACAGCGCGATTTGCTGGTGACCCAATGCGACCAGATGCTCCACGC
CCAGTCGCGTACCGTCTTCATGGGAGAAAATAATACTGTTGATGGGTGTCTGGTCAGAGACATCAAGAAA
TAACGCCGGAACATTAGTGCAGGCAGCTTCCACAGCAATGGCATCCTGGTCATCCAGCGGATAGTTAATG
ATCAGCCCACTGACGCGTTGCGCGAGAAGATTGTGCACCGCCGCTTTACAGGCTTCGACGCCGCTTCGTT
CTACCATCGACACCACCACGCTGGCACCCAGTTGATCGGCGCGAGATTTAATCGCCGCGACAATTTGCGA
CGGCGCGTGCAGGGCCAGACTGGAGGTGGCAACGCCAATCAGCAACGACTGTTTGCCCGCCAGTTGTTGT
GCCACGCGGTTGGGAATGTAATTCAGCTCCGCCATCGCCGCTTCCACTTTTTCCCGCGTTTTCGCAGAAA
CGTGGCTGGCCTGGTTCACCACGCGGGAAACGGTCTGATAAGAGACACCGGCATACTCTGCGACATCGTA
TAACGTTACTGGTTTCACATTCACCACCCTGAATTGACTCTCTTCCGGGCGCTATCATGCCATACCGCGA
AAGGTTTTGCGCCATTCGATGGTGTCCGGGATCTCGACGCTCTCCCTTATGCGACTCCTGCATTAGGAAG
CAGCCCAGTAGTAGGTTGAGGCCGTTGAGCACCGCCGCCGCAAGGAATGGTGCATGCAAGGAGATGGCGC
CCAACAGTCCCCCGGCCACGGGGCCTGCCACCATACCCACGCCGAAACAAGCGCTCATGAGCCCGAAGTG
GCGAGCCCGATCTTCCCCATCGGTGATGTCGGCGATATAGGCGCCAGCAACCGCACCTGTGGCGCCGGTG
ATGCCGGCCACGATGCGTCCGGCGTAGAGGATCGAGATCGATCTCGATCCCGCGAAATTAATACGACTCA
CTATAGGGGAATTGTGAGCGGATAACAATTCCCCTCTAGATTTAAATTAACTTTAAGAAGGAGATATACA
TATGCATCACCACCATCACCATGGATCGCTGGTTCCGAGATCTGAAAACCTGTATTTTCAGGGATCC
[498 nt withheld, positions 3638-4135]
AAGTAGCTCGAGCACCACCACCACCACCACCACCACTAATTGATTAATACCTAGGCTGCTAAACAAAGCC
CGAAAGGAAGCTGAGTTGGCTGCTGCCACCGCTGAGCAATAACTAGCATAACCCCTTGGGGCCTCTAAAC
GGGTCTTGAGGGGTTTTTTGCTGAAAGGAGGAACTATATCCGGATTGGCGAATGGG
[124 nt withheld, positions 4332-4455]
C
[91 nt withheld, positions 4457-4547]
A
[49 nt withheld, positions 4549-4597]
CCTTTGACGTTGGAGTCCACGTTCTTT
[37 nt withheld, positions 4625-4661]
ACCCTATCTCGGTCTATTCTTTTGATTTATAAGGGATTTTGCCGATTTCGGCCTATTGGTTAAAAAATGA
GCTGATTTAACAAAAATTTAACGCGAATTTTAACAAAATATTAACGCTTACAATTTAGGTGGCACTTTTC
GGGGAAATGTGCGCGGAACCCCTATTTGTTTATTTTTCTAAATACATTCAAATATGTATCCGCTCATGAA
TTAATTCTTAGAAAAACTCATCGAGCATCAAATGAAACTGCAATTTATTCATATCAGGATTATCAATACC
ATATTTTTGAAAAAGCCGTTTCTGTAATGAAGGAGAAAACTCACCGAGGCAGTTCCATAGGATGGCAAGA
TCCTGGTATCGGTCTGCGATTCCGACTCGTCCAACATCAATACAACCTATTAATTTCCCCTCGTCAAAAA
TAAGGTTATCAAGTGAGAAATCACCATGAGTGACGACTGAATCCGGTGAGAATGGCAAAAGTTTATGCAT
TTCTTTCCAGACTTGTTCAACAGGCCAGCCATTACGCTCGTCATCAAAATCACTCGCATCAACCAAACCG
TTATTCATTCGTGATTGCGCCTGAGCGAGACGAAATACGCGATCGCTGTTAAAAGGACAATTACAAACAG
GAATCGAATGCAACCGGCGCAGGAACACTGCCAGCGCATCAACAATATTTTCACCTGAATCAGGATATTC
TTCTAATACCTGGAATGCTGTTTTCCCGGGGATCGCAGTGGTGAGTAACCATGCATCATCAGGAGTACGG
ATAAAATGCTTGATGGTCGGAAGAGGCATAAATTCCGTCAGCCAGTTTAGTCTGACCATCTCATCTGTAA
CATCATTGGCAACGCTACCTTTGCCATGTTTCAGAAACAACTCTGGCGCATCGGGCTTCCCATACAATCG
ATAGATTGTCGCACCTGATTGCCCGACATTATCGCGAGCCCATTTATACCCATATAAATCAGCATCCATG
TTGGAATTTAATCGCGGCCTAGAGCAAGACGTTTCCCGTTGAATATGGCTCATAACACCCCTTGTATTAC
TGTTTATGTAAGCAGACAGTTTTATTGTTCATGACCAAAATCCCTTAACGTGAGTTTTCGTTCCACTGAG
CGTCAGACCCCGTAGAAAAGATCAAAGGATCTTC
